>Addgene plasmid #144040 | TFORF2548 | addgene full sequence | sequence record 400543 | Addgene NGS Result
TTAATGTAGTCTTATGCAATACTCTTGTAGTCTTGCAACATGGTAACGATGAGTTAGCAACATGCCTTAC
AAGGAGAGAAAAAGCACCGTGCATGCCGATTGGTGGAAGTAAGGTGGTACGATCGTGCCTTATTAGGAAG
GCAACAGACGGGTCTGACATGGATTGGACGAACCACTGAATTGCCGCATTGCAGAGATATTGTATTTAAG
TGCCTAGCTCGATACATAAACGGGTCTCTCTGGTTAGACCAGATCTGAGCCTGGGAGCTCTCTGGCTAAC
TAGGGAACCCACTGCTTAAGCCTCAATAAAGCTTGCCTTGAGTGCTTCAAGTAGTGTGTGCCCGTCTGTT
GTGTGACTCTGGTAACTAGAGATCCCTCAGACCCTTTTAGTCAGTGTGGAAAATCTCTAGCAGTGGCGCC
CGAACAGGGACTTGAAAGCGAAAGGGAAACCAGAGGAGCTCTCTCGACGCAGGACTCGGCTTGCTGAAGC
GCGCACGGCAAGAGGCGAGGGGCGGCGACTGGTGAGTACGCCAAAAATTTTGACTAGCGGAGGCTAGAAG
GAGAGAGATGGGTGCGAGAGCGTCAGTATTAAGCGGGGGAGAATTAGATCGCGATGGGAAAAAATTCGGT
TAAGGCCAGGGGGAAAGAAAAAATATAAATTAAAACATATAGTATGGGCAAGCAGGGAGCTAGAACGATT
CGCAGTTAATCCTGGCCTGTTAGAAACATCAGAAGGCTGTAGACAAATACTGGGACAGCTACAACCATCC
CTTCAGACAGGATCAGAAGAACTTAGATCATTATATAATACAGTAGCAACCCTCTATTGTGTGCATCAAA
GGATAGAGATAAAAGACACCAAGGAAGCTTTAGACAAGATAGAGGAAGAGCAAAACAAAAGTAAGACCAC
CGCACAGCAAGCGGCCGCTGATCTTCAGACCTGGAGGAGGAGATATGAGGGACAATTGGAGAAGTGAATT
ATATAAATATAAAGTAGTAAAAATTGAACCATTAGGAGTAGCACCCACCAAGGCAAAGAGAAGAGTGGTG
CAGAGAGAAAAAAGAGCAGTGGGAATAGGAGCTTTGTTCCTTGGGTTCTTGGGAGCAGCAGGAAGCACTA
TGGGCGCAGCGTCAATGACGCTGACGGTACAGGCCAGACAATTATTGTCTGGTATAGTGCAGCAGCAGAA
CAATTTGCTGAGGGCTATTGAGGCGCAACAGCATCTGTTGCAACTCACAGTCTGGGGCATCAAGCAGCTC
CAGGCAAGAATCCTGGCTGTGGAAAGATACCTAAAGGATCAACAGCTCCTGGGGATTTGGGGTTGCTCTG
GAAAACTCATTTGCACCACTGCTGTGCCTTGGAATGCTAGTTGGAGTAATAAATCTCTGGAACAGATTTG
GAATCACACGACCTGGATGGAGTGGGACAGAGAAATTAACAATTACACAAGCTTAATACACTCCTTAATT
GAAGAATCGCAAAACCAGCAAGAAAAGAATGAACAAGAATTATTGGAATTAGATAAATGGGCAAGTTTGT
GGAATTGGTTTAACATAACAAATTGGCTGTGGTATATAAAATTATTCATAATGATAGTAGGAGGCTTGGT
AGGTTTAAGAATAGTTTTTGCTGTACTTTCTATAGTGAATAGAGTTAGGCAGGGATATTCACCATTATCG
TTTCAGACCCACCTCCCAACCCCGAGGGGACCCATGCATTGCATCTCAATTAGTCAGCAACCAGGTGTGG
AAAGTCCCCAGGCTCCCCAGCAGGCAGAAGTATGCAAAGCATGCGTCTCAATTAGTCAGCAACCATAGTC
CCGCCCCTAACTCCGCCCATCCCGCCCCTAACTCCGCCCAGTTCCGCCCATTCTCCGCCCCATGGCTGAC
TAATTTTTTTTATTTATGCAGAGGCCGAGGCCGCCTCGGCCTCTGAGCTATTCCAGAAGTAGTGAGGAGG
CTTTTTTGGAGGCCTAGGCTTTTGCAAAAAGCTTTCTAGAGGTACCACCGGAGCTTACCATGACCGAGTA
CAAGCCCACGGTGCGCCTCGCCACCCGCGACGACGTCCCCAGGGCCGTACGCACCCTCGCCGCCGCGTTC
GCCGACTACCCCGCCACGCGCCACACCGTCGATCCGGACCGCCACATCGAGCGGGTCACCGAGCTGCAAG
AACTCTTCCTCACGCGCGTCGGGCTCGACATCGGCAAGGTGTGGGTCGCGGACGACGGCGCCGCCGTGGC
GGTCTGGACCACGCCGGAGAGCGTCGAAGCGGGGGCGGTGTTCGCCGAGATCGGCCCGCGCATGGCCGAG
TTGAGCGGTTCCCGGCTGGCCGCGCAGCAACAGATGGAAGGCCTCCTGGCGCCGCACCGGCCCAAGGAGC
CCGCGTGGTTCCTGGCCACCGTCGGCGTCTCGCCCGACCACCAGGGCAAGGGTCTGGGCAGCGCCGTCGT
GCTCCCCGGAGTGGAGGCGGCCGAGCGCGCCGGGGTGCCCGCCTTCCTGGAGACCTCCGCGCCCCGCAAC
CTCCCCTTCTACGAGCGGCTCGGCTTCACCGTCACCGCCGACGTCGAGGTGCCCGAAGGACCGCGCACCT
GGTGCATGACCCGCAAGCCCGGTGCCAGTTAACGAATTCTAGATCTTGAGACAAATGGCAGTATTCATCC
ACAATTTTAAAAGAAAAGGGGGGATTGGGGGGTACAGTGCAGGGGAAAGAATAGTAGACATAATAGCAAC
AGACATACAAACTAAAGAATTACAAAAACAAATTACAAAAATTCAAAATTTTCGGGTTTATTACAGGGAC
AGCAGAGATCCACTTTGGCGCCGGCTCGAGGCCTGCAGGTGCAAAGATGGATAAAGTTTTAAACAGAGAG
GAATCTTTGCAGCTAATGGACCTTCTAGGTCTTGAAAGGAGTGGGAATTGGCTCCGGTGCCCGTCAGTGG
GCAGAGCGCACATCGCCCACAGTCCCCGAGAAGTTGGGGGGAGGGGTCGGCAATTGAACCGGTGCCTAGA
GAAGGTGGCGCGGGGTAAACTGGGAAAGTGATGTCGTGTACTGGCTCCGCCTTTTTCCCGAGGGTGGGGG
AGAACCGTATATAAGTGCAGTAGTCGCCGTGAACGTTCTTTTTCGCAACGGGTTTGCCGCCAGAACACAG
GTAAGTGCCGTGTGTGGTTCCCGCGGGCCTGGCCTCTTTACGGGTTATGGCCCTTGCGTGCCTTGAATTA
CTTCCACCTGGCTGCAGTACGTGATTCTTGATCCCGAGCTTCGGGTTGGAAGTGGGTGGGAGAGTTCGAG
GCCTTGCGCTTAAGGAGCCCCTTCGCCTCGTGCTTGAGTTGAGGCCTGGCCTGGGCGCTGGGGCCGCCGC
GTGCGAATCTGGTGGCACCTTCGCGCCTGTCTCGCTGCTTTCGATAAGTCTCTAGCCATTTAAAATTTTT
GATGACCTGCTGCGACGCTTTTTTTCTGGCAAGATAGTCTTGTAAATGCGGGCCAAGATCTGCACACTGG
TATTTCGGTTTTTGGGGCCGCGGGCGGCGACGGGGCCCGTGCGTCCCAGCGCACATGTTCGGCGAGGCGG
GGCCTGCGAGCGCGGCCACCGAGAATCGGACGGGGGTAGTCTCAAGCTGGCCGGCCTGCTCTGGTGCCTG
GCCTCGCGCCGCCGTGTATCGCCCCGCCCTGGGCGGCAAGGCTGGCCCGGTCGGCACCAGTTGCGTGAGC
GGAAAGATGGCCGCTTCCCGGCCCTGCTGCAGGGAGCTCAAAATGGAGGACGCGGCGCTCGGGAGAGCGG
GCGGGTGAGTCACCCACACAAAGGAAAAGGGCCTTTCCGTCCTCAGCCGTCGCTTCATGTGACTCCACGG
AGTACCGGGCGCCGTCCAGGCACCTCGATTAGTTCTCGAGCTTTTGGAGTACGTCGTCTTTAGGTTGGGG
GGAGGGGTTTTATGCGATGGAGTTTCCCCACACTGAGTGGGTGGAGACTGAAGTTAGGCCAGCTTGGCAC
TTGATGTAATTCTCCTTGGAATTTGCCCTTTTTGAGTTTGGATCTTGGTTCATTCTCAAGCCTCAGACAG
TGGTTCAAAGTTTTTTTCTTCCATTTCAGGTGTCGTGAGGCTAGCACCGCCACCATGCCAGGTGCCCCTG
GCAGCCTAGAAATGGGACCATTGACATTTAGAGATGTGACCATAGAATTCTCTCTGGAGGAGTGGCAATG
CCTGGACACGGTTCAGCAGAATTTATATAGGGATGTGATGTTAGAGAACTACAGAAACCTGGTCTTCCTG
GGTATGGCTGTCTTTAAGCCAGACTTGATAACTTGTCTGAAGCAAGGGAAAGAGCCTTGGAATATGAAGA
GACATGAGATGGTAACTAAACCCCCAGTTATGCGTTCTCATTTTACACAAGACCTTTGGCCAGATCAGAG
CACAAAAGATTCTTTCCAAGAAGTAATACTGAGAACATATGCAAGATGTGGACATAAGAATTTACGATTA
AGAAAAGATTGTAAAAGTGCCAATGAGGGTAAGATGCACAAAGAAGGTTATAATAAACTTAACCAATGCA
GGACAGCTACCCAGAGAAAAATATTTCAGTGTAACAAACATATGAAAGTCTTTCATAAATATTCAAATAG
AAATAAGGTTAGACACACTAAAAAGAAAACTTTCAAATGTATAAAATGTAGCAAATCATTTTTCATGCTT
TCATGCTTAATTCGACATAAGAGAATTCATATTAGACAGAATATCTACAAATGTGAAGAACGTGGCAAAG
CCTTTAAATCGTTCTCAACCCTTACTAAACATAAGATAATTCATACTGAAGACAAACCTTACAAATATAA
GAAATGTGGCAATGCCTTTAAATTTTCTTCAACGTTCACTAAACATAAGAGAATTCATACTGGAGAGACA
CCTTTCAGATGTGAAGAATGTGGCAAAGCTTTTAACCAGTCCTCAAATCTTACTGACCATAAGAGAATTC
ATACTGGAGAGAAAACCTACAAATGTGAAGAATGTGGCAAAGCTTTTAAGGGGTCCTCAAATTTTAATGC
ACATAAGGTAATTCATACTGCAGAGAAACCCTACAAATGTGAAGATTGTGGCAAAACTTTTAACCATTTC
TCAGCCCTTAGAAAACATAAGATAATTCATACTGGAAAGAAACCCTACAAGCGTGAAGAATGTGGCAAAG
CTTTTAGCCAGTCCTCAACCCTTAGAAAACATGAGATAATTCATACTGGAGAGAAACCCTACAAATGTGA
AGAATGTGGTAAAGCTTTTAAGTGGTCTTCAAAACTTACTGTACATAAGGTAGTTCATACTGGAGAGAAA
CCCTACAAATGTGAAGAATGTGGCAAAGCTTTTAGCCAGTTCTCAACCCTTAAAAAACATAAGATAATTC
ATACTGGAAAGAAACCCTACAAATGTGAAGAATGTGGCAAAGCTTTTAACAGTTCCTCAACCCTTATGAA
ACATAAGATAATTCATACTGGGGAGAAACCATACAAATGTGAAGAATGTGGCAAAGCTTTTAGGCAATCC
TCACACCTTACTAGACATAAAGCAATTCATACTGGAGAGAAACCCTACAAATGTGAAGAATGTGGCAAAG
CTTTTAACCATTTCTCAGACCTTAGAAGACATAAGATAATTCATACTGGAAAGAAACCCTACAAATGTGA
AGAATGTGGGAAAGCTTTTAGCCAGTCCTCAACCCTTAGAAACCATCAGATAATTCATACTGGAGAGAAA
CCCTACAAATGTGAAGAATGTGGTAAAGCTTTTAAGTGGTCATCAAAACTTACTGTACATAAGGTAATTC
ATACTGGAGAGAAACCCTGCAAATGTGAAGAATGTGGCAAAGCTTTTAAGCATTTCTCAGCCCTCAGAAA
ACATAAGGTAATTCATACTAGGGAGAAATTGTACAAATGTGAAGAATGTGGCAAAGCTTTTAACAATTCC
TCAATCCTTGCTAAACATAAGATAATTCATACTGGGAAGAAACCGTACAAATGTGAAGAATGTGGCAAAG
CTTTTAGGCAATCCTCACACCTTACTAGACATAAAGCAATTCATACTGGAGAGAAACCTTACAAATGTGA
AGAATGTGGCAAAGCTTTTAGCCATTTCTCAGCCCTTAGAAGACATAAGATAATTCATACTGGAAAGAAA
CCGTACAAATGTGAAGAATGTGGCAAAGCTTTTAGCCATTTCTCAGCCCTTAGAAGACATAAGATAATTC
ATACTGGAGAGAAACCCTACAAATGTGAAGAATGTGGTAAAGCTTTTAAGTGGTCATCAAAACTTACTGT
ACATAAGGTAATTCATACTGCAGAGAAACCCTGCAAATGTGAAGAATGTGGCAAATCTTTTAAGCATTTC
TCAGCCCTTAGAAAACATAAGGTAATTCATACTAGGGAGAAATTGTACAAATGTGAAGAATGTGTCAAAG
CTTTTAACAGTTTCTCAGCCCTTATGAAACATAAGGTAATTCATACTGGAGAGAAACCCTACAAGTGTGA
AGAATGTGGTAAAGCTTTTAAGTGGTCCTCAAAGCTTACTGTACATAAGGTAATTCATACTGGAGAGAAA
CCCTGCAAATGTGAAGAATGTGGCAAAGCTTTTAAGCATTTCTCAGCCCTTAGAAAACATAAGGTAATTC
ATACTGGAAAGAAACCCTACAAATGTGAAGAATGTGGCAAAGCTTTTAGCCAATCCTCATCCCTTAGAAA
ACATGAGATAATTCATAGTGGAGAGAAACCATACAAATGTGAAGAATGTGGTAAAGCTTTTAAGTGGTTG
TCAAAACTTACTGTACATAAGGTAATTCATACTGCAGAGAAACCCTGTAAATGTGAAGAATGTGGCAAAG
CTTTTAAGCATTTCTCAGCCCTTAGAAAACATAAGATAATTCATACTGGAAAGAAACCCTACAAATGTGA
AGAATGTGGCAAAGCTTTTAATGATTCCTCAACCCTTATGAAGCATAAGATAATTCATACTGGGAAGAAA
CCATACAAATGTGCAGAATGTGGCAAAGCTTTTAAGCAATCCTCACATCTTACTAGACATAAAGCAATTC
ATACTGGGGAGAAACCCTACAAATGCGAAGAATGTGGCAAAGATTTTAACAATTCCTCAACCCTTAAGAA
ACATAAGCTAATTCATACTAGGGAGAAATTGTACAAATGTGAAGAATGTGTCAAAGCTTTTAACAATTTC
TCAGCCCTTATGAAACATAAGATAATTCATACTGGGGAGAAACCCTACAAATGTGAAGAATGTGGTAAAG
CTTTTAAGTGGTCCTCAAAACTTACTGAACATAAGGTAATTCATACTGGAGAGAAACCCTGCAAATGTGA
AGAATGTGACAAAGCTTTTAAGCATTTCTCAGCCCTTAGAAAACATAAGGTAATTCATACTGGAAAGAAA
CCCTACCAATGTGACGAATGTGGCAAAGCTTTTAACAATTCCTCAACCCTTACGAAACATAAGATAATTC
ATACTGGGGAGAAACCCTACAAATGTGAAGAATGTGGCAAAGCCTTTAGTCAGTCCTCAATCCTTACTAA
ACATAAGATAATTCATTCTGTAGAGAAACCCTACAAATGTGAAGAATGTGGCAAAGCCTTTAACCAGTCC
TCACACCTTACTAGACACAAAACAATTCATACTGGAGAGAAACCCTACAAATGTGAAGAATGTGGCAAAG
CTTTTATTCAGTGCTCATACCTTATTAGACATAAAACAATTCATACCAGAGAGAAACCTACAAATGTGAA
GAAAGTACCAAAGCTTTTAAGCAATCCTCACACCTTACTAGACAAAACAATTCATACTGGAGAGAAACCC
TACAAATGTGAAGAATGTGCCAAAGCTTTTTAGTAATGAACTAGTCCGTAACTTGAAAGTATTTCGATTT
CTTGGCTTTATATATCTTGTGGAAAGGACGAATTGTTTCAAAGGTTCTCGAAATGACGCGTTAAGTCGAC
AATCAACCTCTGGATTACAAAATTTGTGAAAGATTGACTGGTATTCTTAACTATGTTGCTCCTTTTACGC
TATGTGGATACGCTGCTTTAATGCCTTTGTATCATGCTATTGCTTCCCGTATGGCTTTCATTTTCTCCTC
CTTGTATAAATCCTGGTTGCTGTCTCTTTATGAGGAGTTGTGGCCCGTTGTCAGGCAACGTGGCGTGGTG
TGCACTGTGTTTGCTGACGCAACCCCCACTGGTTGGGGCATTGCCACCACCTGTCAGCTCCTTTCCGGGA
CTTTCGCTTTCCCCCTCCCTATTGCCACGGCGGAACTCATCGCCGCCTGCCTTGCCCGCTGCTGGACAGG
GGCTCGGCTGTTGGGCACTGACAATTCCGTGGTGTTGTCGGGGAAATCATCGTCCTTTCCTTGGCTGCTC
GCCTGTGTTGCCACCTGGATTCTGCGCGGGACGTCCTTCTGCTACGTCCCTTCGGCCCTCAATCCAGCGG
ACCTTCCTTCCCGCGGCCTGCTGCCGGCTCTGCGGCCTCTTCCGCGTCTTCGCCTTCGCCCTCAGACGAG
TCGGATCTCCCTTTGGGCCGCCTCCCCGCGTCGACTTTAAGACCAATGACTTACAAGGCAGCTGTAGATC
TTAGCCACTTTTTAAAAGAAAAGGGGGGACTGGAAGGGCTAATTCACTCCCAACGAAGACAAGATCTGCT
TTTTGCTTGTACTGGGTCTCTCTGGTTAGACCAGATCTGAGCCTGGGAGCTCTCTGGCTAACTAGGGAAC
CCACTGCTTAAGCCTCAATAAAGCTTGCCTTGAGTGCTTCAAGTAGTGTGTGCCCGTCTGTTGTGTGACT
CTGGTAACTAGAGATCCCTCAGACCCTTTTAGTCAGTGTGGAAAATCTCTAGCAGTACGTATAGTAGTTC
ATGTCATCTTATTATTCAGTATTTATAACTTGCAAAGAAATGAATATCAGAGAGTGAGAGGAACTTGTTT
ATTGCAGCTTATAATGGTTACAAATAAAGCAATAGCATCACAAATTTCACAAATAAAGCATTTTTTTCAC
TGCATTCTAGTTGTGGTTTGTCCAAACTCATCAATGTATCTTATCATGTCTGGCTCTAGCTATCCCGCCC
CTAACTCCGCCCATCCCGCCCCTAACTCCGCCCAGTTCCGCCCATTCTCCGCCCCATGGCTGACTAATTT
TTTTTATTTATGCAGAGGCCGAGGCCGCCTCGGCCTCTGAGCTATTCCAGAAGTAGTGAGGAGGCTTTTT
TGGAGGCCTAGGGACGTACCCAATTCGCCCTATAGTGAGTCGTATTACGCGCGCTCACTGGCCGTCGTTT
TACAACGTCGTGACTGGGAAAACCCTGGCGTTACCCAACTTAATCGCCTTGCAGCACATCCCCCTTTCGC
CAGCTGGCGTAATAGCGAAGAGGCCCGCACCGATCGCCCTTCCCAACAGTTGCGCAGCCTGAATGGCGAA
TGGG
[124 nt withheld, positions 9455-9578]
C
[91 nt withheld, positions 9580-9670]
A
[49 nt withheld, positions 9672-9720]
CCTTTGACGTTGGAGTCCACGTTCTTT
[37 nt withheld, positions 9748-9784]
ACCCTATCTCGGTCTATTCTTTTGATTTATAAGGGATTTTGCCGATTTCGGCCTATTGGTTAAAAAATGA
GCTGATTTAACAAAAATTTAACGCGAATTTTAACAAAATATTAACGCTTACAATTTAGGTGGCACTTTTC
GGGGAAATGTGCGCGGAACCCCTATTTGTTTATTTTTCTAAATACATTCAAATATGTATCCGCTCATGAG
ACAATAACCCTGATAAATGCTTCAATAATATTGAAAAAGGAAGAGTATGAGTATTCAACATTTCCGTGTC
GCCCTTATTCCCTTTTTTGCGGCATTTTGCCTTCCTGTTTTTGCTCACCCAGAAACGCTGGTGAAAGTAA
AAGATGCTGAAGATCAGTTGGGTGCACGAGTGGGTTACATCGAACTGGATCTCAACAGCGGTAAGATCCT
TGAGAGTTTTCGCCCCGAAGAACGTTTTCCAATGATGAGCACTTTTAAAGTTCTGCTATGTGGCGCGGTA
TTATCCCGTATTGACGCCGGGCAAGAGCAACTCGGTCGCCGCATACACTATTCTCAGAATGACTTGGTTG
AGTACTCACCAGTCACAGAAAAGCATCTTACGGATGGCATGACAGTAAGAGAATTATGCAGTGCTGCCAT
AACCATGAGTGATAACACTGCGGCCAACTTACTTCTGACAACGATCGGAGGACCGAAGGAGCTAACCGCT
TTTTTGCACAACATGGGGGATCATGTAACTCGCCTTGATCGTTGGGAACCGGAGCTGAATGAAGCCATAC
CAAACGACGAGCGTGACACCACGATGCCTGTAGCAATGGCAACAACGTTGCGCAAACTATTAACTGGCGA
ACTACTTACTCTAGCTTCCCGGCAACAATTAATAGACTGGATGGAGGCGGATAAAGTTGCAGGACCACTT
CTGCGCTCGGCCCTTCCGGCTGGCTGGTTTATTGCTGATAAATCTGGAGCCGGTGAGCGTGGGTCTCGCG
GTATCATTGCAGCACTGGGGCCAGATGGTAAGCCCTCCCGTATCGTAGTTATCTACACGACGGGGAGTCA
GGCAACTATGGATGAACGAAATAGACAGATCGCTGAGATAGGTGCCTCACTGATTAAGCATTGGTAACTG
TCAGACCAAGTTTACTCATATATACTTTAGATTGATTTAAAACTTCATTTTTAATTTAAAAGGATCTAGG
TGAAGATCCTTTTTGATAATCTCATGACCAAAATCCCTTAACGTGAGTTTTCGTTCCACTGAGCGTCAGA
CCCCGTAGAAAAGATCAAAGGATCTTCTTGAGATCCTTTTTTTCTGCGCGTAATCTGCTGCTTGCAAACA
AAAAAACCACCGCTACCAGCGGTGGTTTGTTTGCCGGATCAAGAGCTACCAACTCTTTTTCCGAAGGTAA
CTGGCTTCAGCAGAGCGCAGATACCAAATACTGTTCTTCTAGTGTAGCCGTAGTTAGGCCACCACTTCAA
GAACTCTGTAGCACCGCCTACATACCTCGCTCTGCTAATCCTGTTACCAGTGGCTGCTGCCAGTGGCGAT
AAGTCGTGTCTTACCGGGTTGGACTCAAGACGATAGTTACCGGATAAGGCGCAGCGGTCGGGCTGAACGG
GGGGTTCGTGCACACAGCCCAGCTTGGAGCGAACGACCTACACCGAACTGAGATACCTACAGCGTGAGCT
ATGAGAAAGCGCCACGCTTCCCGAAGGGAGAAAGGCGGACAGGTATCCGGTAAGCGGCAGGGTCGGAACA
GGAGAGCGCACGAGGGAGCTTCCAGGGGGAAACGCCTGGTATCTTTATAGTCCTGTCGGGTTTCGCCACC
TCTGACTTGAGCGTCGATTTTTGTGATGCTCGTCAGGGGGGCGGAGCCTATGGAAAAACGCCAGCAACGC
GGCCTTTTTACGGTTCCTGGCCTTTTGCTGGCCTTTTGCTCACATGTTCTTTCCTGCGTTATCCCCTGAT
TCTGTGGATAACCGTATTACCGCCTTTGAGTGAGCTGATACCGCTCGCCGCAGCCGAACGACCGAGCGCA
GCGAGTCAGTGAGCGAGGAAGCGGAAGAGCGCCCAATACGCAAACCGCCTCTCCCCGCGCGTTGGCCGAT
TCATTAATGCAGCTGGCACGACAGGTTTCCCGACTGGAAAGCGGGCAGTGAGCGCAACGCAATTAATGTG
AGTTAGCTCACTCATTAGGCACCCCAGGCTTTACACTTTATGCTTCCGGCTCGTATGTTGTGTGGAATTG
TGAGCGGATAACAATTTCACACAGGAAACAGCTATGACCATGATTACGCCAAGCGCGCAATTAACCCTCA
CTAAAGGGAACAAAAGCTGGAGCTGCAAGC
Features (pLannotate 1.2.2; 32 found; start..end, strand, type, name):
      5..231     +  promoter       RSV promoter: Rous sarcoma virus enhancer/promoter
    232..412     +  LTR            5' LTR (truncated): truncated 5' long terminal repeat (LTR) from HIV-1
    459..584     +  misc_feature   HIV-1 Ψ: packaging signal of human immunodeficiency virus type 1
    568..931     +  CDS            HIV-1 gag (fragment): gag protein from human immunodeficiency virus 1; gag
   1077..1310    +  misc_feature   RRE: The Rev response element (RRE) of HIV-1 allows for Rev-dependent mRNA export from the nucleus to the cytoplasm.
   1687..1713    +  CDS            Rev (fragment): human immunodeficiency virus 1 (HIV-1) Rev protein; rev; enhances nuclear export of unspliced and incompletely spliced viral mRNAs
   1720..1743    +  promoter       SV40 promoter (fragment): SV40 early promoter
   1744..1815    +  promoter       SV40 promoter (fragment): SV40 enhancer and early promoter
   1839..1974    +  rep_origin     SV40 ori: SV40 origin of replication
   2020..2616    +  CDS            PuroR (fragment): puromycin N-acetyltransferase; pac from Streptomyces; confers resistance to puromycin
   2665..2782    +  misc_feature   cPPT/CTS: central polypurine tract and central termination sequence of HIV-1
   2847..2913    +  CDS            small t antigen (fragment): SV40 (simian virus 40) small t antigen
   2920..4098    +  promoter       EF-1α promoter: strong constitutive promoter for human elongation factor EF-1α
   4142..4516    +  CDS            ZNF720: ZN720_HUMAN - Experimental evidence at protein level: Swiss-Prot protein existence level 1. From Homo sapiens (Human).
   4502..4648    +  CDS            ZNF493 (fragment): ZN493_HUMAN - Experimental evidence at protein level: Swiss-Prot protein existence level 1. May be involved in transcriptional regulation. From Homo sapiens (Human).
   7886..7939    +  promoter       U6 promoter (fragment): RNA polymerase III promoter for human U6 snRNA
   7981..8569    +  misc_feature   WPRE: woodchuck hepatitis virus posttranscriptional regulatory element
   8620..8639    +  misc_feature   cPPT/CTS (fragment): central polypurine tract and central termination sequence of HIV-1
   8641..8874    +  LTR            3' LTR (ΔU3): self-inactivating 3' long terminal repeat (LTR) from HIV-1
   8952..9073    +  polyA_signal   SV40 poly(A) signal: SV40 polyadenylation signal
   9113..9248    +  rep_origin     SV40 ori: SV40 origin of replication
   9269..9287    -  promoter       T7 promoter: promoter for bacteriophage T7 RNA polymerase
   9295..9450    +  CDS            lacZα (fragment): LacZα fragment of β-galactosidase; lacZ fragment
   9455..9883    +  rep_origin     f1 ori (sequence partly withheld): f1 bacteriophage origin of replication; arrow indicates direction of (+) strand synthesis
   9936..10040   +  promoter       AmpR promoter: bla
  10041..10901   +  CDS            AmpR: β-lactamase; bla; confers resistance to ampicillin, carbenicillin, and related antibiotics
  11072..11660   +  rep_origin     ori: high-copy-number ColE1/pMB1/pBR322/pUC origin of replication
  11843..11935   +  CDS            lacI (fragment): lac repressor; lacI; The lac repressor binds to the lac operator to inhibit transcription in E. coli. This inhibition can be relieved by adding lactose or isopropyl-β-D-thiogalactopyranoside (IPTG).
  11948..11969   +  protein_bind   CAP binding site: CAP binding activates transcription in the presence of cAMP. E. coli catabolite activator protein
  11984..12014   +  promoter       lac promoter: promoter for the E. coli lac operon
  12018..12040   +  protein_bind   lac operator (fragment): The lac repressor binds to the lac operator to inhibit transcription in E. coli. This inhibition can be relieved by adding lactose or isopropyl-β-D-thiogalactopyranoside (IPTG). lac repressor encoded by lacI
  12083..12101   +  promoter       T3 promoter: promoter for bacteriophage T3 RNA polymerase
