[The description below was written by a language model from this plasmid's Addgene catalogue record and pLannotate feature annotations shown in this document.]
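Description:
TFORF2548 is a third-generation-style, self-inactivating lentiviral expression plasmid built on the pLX_TRC317 backbone for overexpressing the human zinc-finger transcription factor ZNF729 in mammalian cells. It belongs to a barcoded transcription factor ORF collection in which each clone carries a unique 24-bp barcode, so that the factor present in a given cell can be identified by sequencing in pooled overexpression screens such as directed-differentiation screens. In bacteria it is maintained through a high-copy ColE1/pUC-type origin and selected with ampicillin (AmpR/β-lactamase). An f1 origin and remnants of a lac/T7/T3 cloning region are also present.

The viral portion runs from an RSV promoter fused to a truncated HIV-1 5' LTR, which makes genomic RNA production Tat-independent, through the Ψ packaging signal, a gag fragment, the RRE for Rev-dependent nuclear export and a cPPT/CTS, to a ΔU3 3' LTR followed by an SV40 polyadenylation signal. Within this unit, an SV40 early promoter drives puromycin N-acetyltransferase for selecting transduced cells, and a separate EF-1α promoter drives the ZNF729 ORF, with a WPRE downstream to enhance transcript stability and expression.

The automated annotation labels only the start of the insert, and as the related proteins ZNF720 and ZNF493. This most likely reflects homology among KRAB zinc-finger proteins rather than a different insert, and most of the roughly 3.9 kb ORF is unannotated. The barcode is likewise not annotated, so its exact position is not stated. The depositor notes that the ORF was synthesized and that the plasmid may be prone to recombination.
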