Addgene plasmid #144040: TFORF2548
Purpose: Lentiviral vector for overexpressing transcription factor ORFs with unique 24-bp barcodes. Barcodes facilitate identification of transcription factors in pooled screens.
Depositing lab: Feng Zhang. Depositing organization: Broad Institute. Publication: A transcription factor atlas of directed differentiation. Joung J, Ma S, Tay T, Geiger-Schuller KR, Kirchgatterer PC, Verdine VK, Guo B, Arias-Garcia MA, Allen WE, Singh A, Kuksenko O, Abudayyeh OO, Gootenberg JS, Fu Z, Macrae RK, Buenrostro JD, Regev A, Zhang F. Cell. 2023 Jan 5;186(1):209-229.e26. doi: 10.1016/j.cell.2022.11.026. PubMed 36608654.
Backbone
  Vector backbone: pLX_TRC317
  Backbone manufacturer: Broad Institute Genetic Perturbation Platform
  Backbone size w/o insert (bp): 8264
  Vector type: Mammalian Expression, Lentiviral
  Selectable markers: Puromycin
Growth in bacteria
  Bacterial resistance: Ampicillin, 100 μg/mL
  Growth temperature: 37°C
  Growth strain: NEB Stable
  Copy number: High Copy
Gene/Insert
  Gene/Insert name: ZNF729
  Species: H. sapiens (human)
  Insert size (bp): 3860
  Entrez Gene: ZNF729
  Promoter: EF1a
  Cloning method: Unknown
  Sequencing primers: 5′ GGGTGGAGACTGAAGTTAGGCCAG; 3′ CACATAGCGTAAAAGGAGCAACATAG
Terms and licenses: Academic/Nonprofit Terms; Industry Terms: Not Available to Industry
Depositor comments: NM_001242680,ENST00000601693 . The transcription factor ORF portion of this plasmid was synthesized by Genewiz. Please test multiple small colonies in case of plasmid recombination. To make this collection available in a timely manner, a portion of this collection was not fully sequenced by Addgene. If an Addgene verified full plasmid sequence is not available, please contact us prior to placing an order to request the full sequence.
How to cite: TFORF2548 was a gift from Feng Zhang (Addgene plasmid # 144040 ; http://n2t.net/addgene:144040 ; RRID:Addgene_144040)
