>Addgene plasmid #144040 | TFORF2548 | depositor partial sequence | sequence record 284244 | Insert
ACCGCCACCATGCCAGGTGCCCCTGGCAGCCTAGAAATGGGACCATTGACATTTAGAGATGTGACCATAG
AATTCTCTCTGGAGGAGTGGCAATGCCTGGACACGGTTCAGCAGAATTTATATAGGGATGTGATGTTAGA
GAACTACAGAAACCTGGTCTTCCTGGGTATGGCTGTCTTTAAGCCAGACTTGATAACTTGTCTGAAGCAA
GGGAAAGAGCCTTGGAATATGAAGAGACATGAGATGGTAACTAAACCCCCAGTTATGCGTTCTCATTTTA
CACAAGACCTTTGGCCAGATCAGAGCACAAAAGATTCTTTCCAAGAAGTAATACTGAGAACATATGCAAG
ATGTGGACATAAGAATTTACGATTAAGAAAAGATTGTAAAAGTGCCAATGAGGGTAAGATGCACAAAGAA
GGTTATAATAAACTTAACCAATGCAGGACAGCTACCCAGAGAAAAATATTTCAGTGTAACAAACATATGA
AAGTCTTTCATAAATATTCAAATAGAAATAAGGTTAGACACACTAAAAAGAAAACTTTCAAATGTATAAA
ATGTAGCAAATCATTTTTCATGCTTTCATGCTTAATTCGACATAAGAGAATTCATATTAGACAGAATATC
TACAAATGTGAAGAACGTGGCAAAGCCTTTAAATCGTTCTCAACCCTTACTAAACATAAGATAATTCATA
CTGAAGACAAACCTTACAAATATAAGAAATGTGGCAATGCCTTTAAATTTTCTTCAACGTTCACTAAACA
TAAGAGAATTCATACTGGAGAGACACCTTTCAGATGTGAAGAATGTGGCAAAGCTTTTAACCAGTCCTCA
AATCTTACTGACCATAAGAGAATTCATACTGGAGAGAAAACCTACAAATGTGAAGAATGTGGCAAAGCTT
TTAAGGGGTCCTCAAATTTTAATGCACATAAGGTAATTCATACTGCAGAGAAACCCTACAAATGTGAAGA
TTGTGGCAAAACTTTTAACCATTTCTCAGCCCTTAGAAAACATAAGATAATTCATACTGGAAAGAAACCC
TACAAGCGTGAAGAATGTGGCAAAGCTTTTAGCCAGTCCTCAACCCTTAGAAAACATGAGATAATTCATA
CTGGAGAGAAACCCTACAAATGTGAAGAATGTGGTAAAGCTTTTAAGTGGTCTTCAAAACTTACTGTACA
TAAGGTAGTTCATACTGGAGAGAAACCCTACAAATGTGAAGAATGTGGCAAAGCTTTTAGCCAGTTCTCA
ACCCTTAAAAAACATAAGATAATTCATACTGGAAAGAAACCCTACAAATGTGAAGAATGTGGCAAAGCTT
TTAACAGTTCCTCAACCCTTATGAAACATAAGATAATTCATACTGGGGAGAAACCATACAAATGTGAAGA
ATGTGGCAAAGCTTTTAGGCAATCCTCACACCTTACTAGACATAAAGCAATTCATACTGGAGAGAAACCC
TACAAATGTGAAGAATGTGGCAAAGCTTTTAACCATTTCTCAGACCTTAGAAGACATAAGATAATTCATA
CTGGAAAGAAACCCTACAAATGTGAAGAATGTGGGAAAGCTTTTAGCCAGTCCTCAACCCTTAGAAACCA
TCAGATAATTCATACTGGAGAGAAACCCTACAAATGTGAAGAATGTGGTAAAGCTTTTAAGTGGTCATCA
AAACTTACTGTACATAAGGTAATTCATACTGGAGAGAAACCCTGCAAATGTGAAGAATGTGGCAAAGCTT
TTAAGCATTTCTCAGCCCTCAGAAAACATAAGGTAATTCATACTAGGGAGAAATTGTACAAATGTGAAGA
ATGTGGCAAAGCTTTTAACAATTCCTCAATCCTTGCTAAACATAAGATAATTCATACTGGGAAGAAACCG
TACAAATGTGAAGAATGTGGCAAAGCTTTTAGGCAATCCTCACACCTTACTAGACATAAAGCAATTCATA
CTGGAGAGAAACCTTACAAATGTGAAGAATGTGGCAAAGCTTTTAGCCATTTCTCAGCCCTTAGAAGACA
TAAGATAATTCATACTGGAAAGAAACCGTACAAATGTGAAGAATGTGGCAAAGCTTTTAGCCATTTCTCA
GCCCTTAGAAGACATAAGATAATTCATACTGGAGAGAAACCCTACAAATGTGAAGAATGTGGTAAAGCTT
TTAAGTGGTCATCAAAACTTACTGTACATAAGGTAATTCATACTGCAGAGAAACCCTGCAAATGTGAAGA
ATGTGGCAAATCTTTTAAGCATTTCTCAGCCCTTAGAAAACATAAGGTAATTCATACTAGGGAGAAATTG
TACAAATGTGAAGAATGTGTCAAAGCTTTTAACAGTTTCTCAGCCCTTATGAAACATAAGGTAATTCATA
CTGGAGAGAAACCCTACAAGTGTGAAGAATGTGGTAAAGCTTTTAAGTGGTCCTCAAAGCTTACTGTACA
TAAGGTAATTCATACTGGAGAGAAACCCTGCAAATGTGAAGAATGTGGCAAAGCTTTTAAGCATTTCTCA
GCCCTTAGAAAACATAAGGTAATTCATACTGGAAAGAAACCCTACAAATGTGAAGAATGTGGCAAAGCTT
TTAGCCAATCCTCATCCCTTAGAAAACATGAGATAATTCATAGTGGAGAGAAACCATACAAATGTGAAGA
ATGTGGTAAAGCTTTTAAGTGGTTGTCAAAACTTACTGTACATAAGGTAATTCATACTGCAGAGAAACCC
TGTAAATGTGAAGAATGTGGCAAAGCTTTTAAGCATTTCTCAGCCCTTAGAAAACATAAGATAATTCATA
CTGGAAAGAAACCCTACAAATGTGAAGAATGTGGCAAAGCTTTTAATGATTCCTCAACCCTTATGAAGCA
TAAGATAATTCATACTGGGAAGAAACCATACAAATGTGCAGAATGTGGCAAAGCTTTTAAGCAATCCTCA
CATCTTACTAGACATAAAGCAATTCATACTGGGGAGAAACCCTACAAATGCGAAGAATGTGGCAAAGATT
TTAACAATTCCTCAACCCTTAAGAAACATAAGCTAATTCATACTAGGGAGAAATTGTACAAATGTGAAGA
ATGTGTCAAAGCTTTTAACAATTTCTCAGCCCTTATGAAACATAAGATAATTCATACTGGGGAGAAACCC
TACAAATGTGAAGAATGTGGTAAAGCTTTTAAGTGGTCCTCAAAACTTACTGAACATAAGGTAATTCATA
CTGGAGAGAAACCCTGCAAATGTGAAGAATGTGACAAAGCTTTTAAGCATTTCTCAGCCCTTAGAAAACA
TAAGGTAATTCATACTGGAAAGAAACCCTACCAATGTGACGAATGTGGCAAAGCTTTTAACAATTCCTCA
ACCCTTACGAAACATAAGATAATTCATACTGGGGAGAAACCCTACAAATGTGAAGAATGTGGCAAAGCCT
TTAGTCAGTCCTCAATCCTTACTAAACATAAGATAATTCATTCTGTAGAGAAACCCTACAAATGTGAAGA
ATGTGGCAAAGCCTTTAACCAGTCCTCACACCTTACTAGACACAAAACAATTCATACTGGAGAGAAACCC
TACAAATGTGAAGAATGTGGCAAAGCTTTTATTCAGTGCTCATACCTTATTAGACATAAAACAATTCATA
CCAGAGAGAAACCTACAAATGTGAAGAAAGTACCAAAGCTTTTAAGCAATCCTCACACCTTACTAGACAA
AACAATTCATACTGGAGAGAAACCCTACAAATGTGAAGAATGTGCCAAAGCTTTTTAGTAATGAACTAGT
CCGTAACTTGAAAGTATTTCGATTTCTTGGCTTTATATATCTTGTGGAAAGGACGAATTGTTTCAAAGGT
TCTCGAAATG
