>Addgene plasmid #144040 | TFORF2548 | depositor partial sequence | sequence record 284245 | Barcode
ATTGTTTCAAAGGTTCTCGAAATG
